>Addgene plasmid #67115 | pCellFree_G03 PRKCA | addgene partial sequence | sequence record 120876 | EGFP-N 5'-CGTCGCCGTCCAGCTCGACCAG-3'
CTCTCGCCCTTGCTTGTGCCGTGGTGATGGTGGTGATGGTGGTGACCAGAGGTGCCCATGGTTTCACTTA
CGTGTTTAATGTCTTTACAGACTTTATACATTACTGTCATGGTTAAATAAAATAAAATAAAATAAAATAA
AATAAAATAAAATAAAATAAAATAAAATAAAATAAACTTAAGATGTCCCTATAGTGAGTCGTATTAGACG
TCAGGTGGCACTTTTCGGGGAAATGTGCGCGGAACCCCTATTTGTTTATTTTTCTAAATACATTCAAATA
TGTATCCGCTCATGAGACAATAACCCTGATAAATGCTTCAATAATATTGAAAAAGGAAGAGTATGAGTAT
TCAACATTTCCGTGTCGCCCTTATTCCCTTTTTTGCGGCATTTTGCCTTCCTGTTTTTGCTCACCCAGAA
ACGCTGGTGAAAGTAAAAGATGCTGAAGATCAGTTGGGTGCACGAGTGGGTTACATCGAACTGGATCTCA
ACAGCGGTAAGATCCTTGAGAGTTTTCGCCCCGAAGAACGTTTTCCAATGATGAGCACTTTTAAAGTTCT
GCTATGTGGCGCGGTATTATCCCGTATTGACGCCGGGCAAGAGCAACTCGGTCGCCGCATACACTATTCT
CAGAATGACTTGGTTGAGTACTCACCAGTCACAGAAAAGCATCTTACGGATGGCATGACAGTAAGAGAAT
TATGCAGTGCTGCCATAACCATGAGTGATAACACTGCGGCCAACTTACTTCTGACAACGATCGGAGGACC
GAAGGAGCTAACCGCTTTTTTGCACAACATGGGGGATCATGTAACTCGCCTTGATCGTTGGGGAACCGGA
GCTGAATGAAGCCATACCAAACGACGAGCGTGACACCACGATGCCTGTAGCAATGGCAACAACGTTGCGC
AAACTATTAACTGGCGAACTACTTACTCTAGCTTCCCGGCAACAATTAATAGACTGGATGGAGGCGGATA
AAGTTGCA
