>Addgene plasmid #67115 | pCellFree_G03 PRKCA | addgene partial sequence | sequence record 120899 | T7term 5'-GCTAGTTATTGCTCAGCGG-3'
GGTACCACGCGTACCCAACACACGGACACATGCACGAACACGCATGCAGAGAGATCATACATCATCTATA
GAGAAGTACACGTAAAAGTAAGACTCGTCGTCTGCCAGCTACAACCGAGAAGGCGACGTGAAAGGAACAA
GAAAGGAGGAGGAGGGCGGCCGCTTACACCACTTTGTACAAGAAAGTTGGCAATACTGCACTCTGTAAGA
TGGGGTGCACAAACTGGGGGTTGACATACGAGAACCCTTCAAAATCAGACTGGTCTATGTTAGCAATAAC
CAGCTGATCAGGTGGTGTTAAGACGGGCTGTCCTCGTGTGAAGAACTTGTCAAAGTTCTCTGCTCCTTTG
CCACACACTTTGGGCTTGAATGGTGGCTGGATCTCCCTGTTCTCCAGTTTTTCCCAGTCGATCCTCCGGA
AGAAGGCATGCTCTCTCACGTCCCTCTCCCCCTCAGGCCCACAGCCCAGCCGCTTGGCTGGGTGTTTGGT
CATCAGTCCTTTGCAGATAGAAACAGCCTCCTTGGACAAGGATTTTGGATAGGAAACGTTGTGCTCCATG
ATAGACTGAAATAGCTCGTCTTCATCTTCACCATCAAATGGAGGCTGCCCGGCAAGCATTTCATACAACA
GGACGCCATAGGCCCACCAGTCCACAGATTTTCCATACGGCTGATAAGCGATTATCTCTGGGGCGATATA
ATCTGGAGTCCCACAGAAGGTCCTGGTCGTGACTCCATCCATCATGTGTTCCTTGCACATCCCAAAGTCA
GCAATTTTGATATGTCCTTCTGAATCCAACATGACGTTATCTAACTTCAGATCCCTATAAATGATTCCTC
TTTTATGAAGAAAGAACAATCCGATGGAAATCTCTGCCGCATAGAATACTGCTTGTG
