[The description below was written by a language model from this plasmid's Addgene catalogue record.]
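Description:
pCellFree_G03 PRKCA is a cell-free expression plasmid built on the pCellFree_G03 backbone, designed to serve as a template for in vitro transcription and translation rather than for expression in living cells. It is propagated in E. coli as a high-copy plasmid under ampicillin selection; the record does not name the origin of replication or provide a feature map, so finer details of the backbone, such as any translation-enhancing leader sequence upstream of the open reading frame, cannot be stated from the available information.

The insert is human PRKCA, encoding protein kinase C alpha, introduced by Gateway recombination cloning, so recombination scar sequences would be expected to flank the coding region. Transcription is driven by a T7 promoter, which lets T7 RNA polymerase produce the mRNA either in a coupled lysate reaction or separately, and the use of a T7 terminator sequencing primer suggests a T7 terminator lies downstream of the insert. The backbone supplies two N-terminal fusion partners: a His tag, useful for affinity capture or detection, and EGFP, which gives a fluorescent readout of the amount and integrity of the translated product without purification.

The stated purpose is to act as a standard for cell-free expression benchmarking. In that role, the EGFP-tagged kinase is a representative, relatively large multidomain human protein whose yield, full-length completeness and solubility or aggregation behaviour can be compared across different cell-free protein synthesis systems, alongside other test proteins cloned into the same vector.
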