Addgene plasmid #67115: pCellFree_G03 PRKCA
Purpose: Standard for cell-free expression benchmarking.
Depositing lab: Kirill Alexandrov. Depositing organization: University of Queensland. Publication: Performance benchmarking of four cell-free protein expression systems. Gagoski D, Polinkovsky ME, Mureev S, Kunert A, Johnston W, Gambin Y, Alexandrov K. Biotechnol Bioeng. 2015 Aug 24. doi: 10.1002/bit.25814. PubMed 26301602.
Backbone
  Vector backbone: pCellFree_G03
  Vector type: Cell-free expression
Growth in bacteria
  Bacterial resistance: Ampicillin, 100 μg/mL
  Growth temperature: 37°C
  Growth strain: DH5alpha
  Copy number: High Copy
Gene/Insert
  Gene/Insert name: PRKCA Protein kinase C alpha type
  Species: H. sapiens (human)
  Entrez Gene: PRKCA (a.k.a. AAG6, PKC-alpha, PKCA, PKCI+/-, PKCalpha, PRKACA)
  Promoter: T7
  Tag / fusion protein: His (N terminal on backbone); EGFP (N terminal on backbone)
  Cloning method: Gateway Cloning
  Sequencing primers: 5′ EGFP-C; 3′ T7 terminal
Terms and licenses: Academic/Nonprofit Terms; Industry Terms: Not Available to Industry
How to cite: pCellFree_G03 PRKCA was a gift from Kirill Alexandrov (Addgene plasmid # 67115 ; http://n2t.net/addgene:67115 ; RRID:Addgene_67115)
